>Addgene plasmid #172816 | pLBM0010 | addgene full sequence | sequence record 356087 | Addgene NGS Result
GGGACACGAAGTGATCCGTTTAAACTATCAGTGTTTGACAGGATATATTGGCGGGTAAACCTAAGAGAAA
AGAGCGTTTATTAGAATAATCGGATATTTAAAAGGGCGTGAAAAGGTTTATCCGTTCGTCCATTTGTATG
TGCCAGCCGCCTTTGCGACGCTCACCGGGCTGGTTGCCCTCGCCGCTGGGCTGGCGGCCGTCTATGGCCC
TGCAAACGCGCCAGAAACGCCGTCGAAGCCGTGTGCGAGACACCGCGGCCGCCGGCGTTGTGGATACCTC
GCGGAAAACTTGGCCCTCACTGACAGATGAGGGGCGGACGTTGACACTTGAGGGGCCGACTCACCCGGCG
CGGCGTTGACAGATGAGGGGCAGGCTCGATTTCGGCCGGCGACGTGGAGCTGGCCAGCCTCGCAAATCGG
CGAAAACGCCTGATTTTACGCGAGTTTCCCACAGATGATGTGGACAAGCCTGGGGATAAGTGCCCTGCGG
TATTGACACTTGAGGGGCGCGACTACTGACAGATGAGGGGCGCGATCCTTGACACTTGAGGGGCAGAGTG
CTGACAGATGAGGGGCGCACCTATTGACATTTGAGGGGCTGTCCACAGGCAGAAAATCCAGCATTTGCAA
GGGTTTCCGCCCGTTTTTCGGCCACCGCTAACCTGTCTTTTAACCTGCTTTTAAACCAATATTTATAAAC
CTTGTTTTTAACCAGGGCTGCGCCCTGTGCGCGTGACCGCGCACGCCGAAGGGGGGTGCCCCCCCTTCTC
GAACCCTCCCGGCCCGCTAACGCGGGCCTCCCATCCCCCCAGGGGCTGCGCCCCTCGGCCGCGAACGGCC
TCACCCCAAAAATGGCAGCGCTGGCCAATTCCCGAGTGCGCGGAACCCCTATTTGTTTATTTTTCTAAAT
ACATTCAAATATGTATCCGCTCATGAGACAATAACCCTGATAAATGCTTCAATAATATTGAAAAAGGAAG
AGTATGGCTAAAATGAGAATATCACCGGAATTGAAAAAACTGATCGAAAAATACCGCTGCGTAAAAGATA
CGGAAGGAATGTCTCCTGCTAAGGTATATAAGCTGGTGGGAGAAAATGAAAACCTATATTTAAAAATGAC
GGACAGCCGGTATAAAGGGACCACCTATGATGTGGAACGGGAAAAGGACATGATGCTATGGCTGGAAGGA
AAGCTGCCTGTTCCAAAGGTCCTGCACTTTGAACGGCATGATGGCTGGAGCAATCTGCTCATGAGTGAGG
CCGATGGCGTCCTTTGCTCGGAAGAGTATGAAGATGAACAAAGCCCTGAAAAGATTATCGAGCTGTATGC
GGAGTGCATCAGGCTCTTTCACTCCATCGACATATCGGATTGTCCCTATACGAATAGCTTAGACAGCCGC
TTAGCCGAATTGGATTACTTACTGAATAACGATCTGGCCGATGTGGATTGCGAAAACTGGGAAGAGGACA
CTCCATTTAAAGATCCGCGCGAGCTGTATGATTTTTTAAAGACGGAAAAGCCCGAAGAGGAACTTGTCTT
TTCCCACGGCGACCTGGGAGACAGCAACATCTTTGTGAAAGATGGCAAAGTAAGTGGCTTTATTGATCTT
GGGAGAAGCGGCAGGGCGGACAAGTGGTATGACATTGCCTTCTGCGTCCGGTCGCTCAGGGAGGATATCG
GGGAAGAACAGTATGTCGAGCTATTTTTTGACTTACTGGGGATCAAGCCTGATTGGGAGAAAATAAAATA
TTATATTTTACTGGATGAATTGTTTTAGCTGTCAGACCAAGTTTACTCATATATACTTTAGATTGATTTA
AAACTTCATTTTTAATTTAAAAGGATCTAGGTGAAGATCCTTTTTGATAATCTCATGACCAAAATCCCTT
AACGTGAGTTTTCGTTCCACTGAGCGTCAGACCCCGTAGAAAAGATCAAAGGATCTTCTTGAGATCCTTT
TTTTCTGCGCGTAATCTGCTGCTTGCAAACAAAAAAACCACCGCTACCAGCGGTGGTTTGTTTGCCGGAT
CAAGAGCTACCAACTCTTTTTCCGAAGGTAACTGGCTTCAGCAGAGCGCAGATACCAAATACTGTTCTTC
TAGTGTAGCCGTAGTTAGGCCACCACTTCAAGAACTCTGTAGCACCGCCTACATACCTCGCTCTGCTAAT
CCTGTTACCAGTGGCTGCTGCCAGTGGCGATAAGTCGTGTCTTACCGGGTTGGACTCAAGACGATAGTTA
CCGGATAAGGCGCAGCGGTCGGGCTGAACGGGGGGTTCGTGCACACAGCCCAGCTTGGAGCGAACGACCT
ACACCGAACTGAGATACCTACAGCGTGAGCTATGAGAAAGCGCCACGCTTCCCGAAGGGAGAAAGGCGGA
CAGGTATCCGGTAAGCGGCAGGGTCGGAACAGGAGAGCGCACGAGGGAGCTTCCAGGGGGAAACGCCTGG
TATCTTTATAGTCCTGTCGGGTTTCGCCACCTCTGACTTGAGCGTCGATTTTTGTGATGCTCGTCAGGGG
GGCGGAGCCTATGGAAAAACGCCAGCAACGCGGCCTTTTTACGGTTCCTGGCAGATCCTAGATGTGGCGC
AACGATGCCGGCGACAAGCAGGAGCGCACCGACTTCTTCCGCATCAAGTGTTTTGGCTCTCAGGCCGAGG
CCCACGGCAAGTATTTGGGCAAGGGGTCGCTGGTATTCGTGCAGGGCAAGATTCGGAATACCAAGTACGA
GAAGGACGGCCAGACGGTCTACGGGACCGACTTCATTGCCGATAAGGTGGATTATCTGGACACCAAGGCA
CCAGGCGGGTCAAATCAGGAATAAGGGCACATTGCCCCGGCGTGAGTCGGGGCAATCCCGCAAGGAGGGT
GAATGAATCGGACGTTTGACCGGAAGGCATACAGGCAAGAACTGATCGACGCGGGGTTTTCCGCCGAGGA
TGCCGAAACCATCGCAAGCCGCACCGTCATGCGTGCGCCCCGCGAAACCTTCCAGTCCGTCGGCTCGATG
GTCCAGCAAGCTACGGCCAAGATCGAGCGCGACAGCGTGCAACTGGCTCCCCCTGCCCTGCCCGCGCCAT
CGGCCGCCGTGGAGCGTTCGCGTCGTCTTGAACAGGAGGCGGCAGGTTTGGCGAAGTCGATGACCATCGA
CACGCGAGGAACTATGACGACCAAGAAGCGAAAAACCGCCGGCGAGGACCTGGCAAAACAGGTCAGCGAG
GCCAAGCAGGCCGCGTTGCTGAAACACACGAAGCAGCAGATCAAGGAAATGCAGCTTTCCTTGTTCGATA
TTGCGCCGTGGCCGGACACGATGCGAGCGATGCCAAACGACACGGCCCGCTCTGCCCTGTTCACCACGCG
CAACAAGAAAATCCCGCGCGAGGCGCTGCAAAACAAGGTCATTTTCCACGTCAACAAGGACGTGAAGATC
ACCTACACCGGCGTCGAGCTGCGGGCCGACGATGACGAACTGGTGTGGCAGCAGGTGTTGGAGTACGCGA
AGCGCACCCCTATCGGCGAGCCGATCACCTTCACGTTCTACGAGCTTTGCCAGGACCTGGGCTGGTCGAT
CAATGGCCGGTATTACACGAAGGCCGAGGAATGCCTGTCGCGCCTACAGGCGACGGCGATGGGCTTCACG
TCCGACCGCGTTGGGCACCTGGAATCGGTGTCGCTGCTGCACCGCTTCCGCGTCCTGGACCGTGGCAAGA
AAACGTCCCGTTGCCAGGTCCTGATCGACGAGGAAATCGTCGTGCTGTTTGCTGGCGACCACTACACGAA
ATTCATATGGGAGAAGTACCGCAAGCTGTCGCCGACGGCCCGACGGATGTTCGACTATTTCAGCTCGCAC
CGGGAGCCGTACCCGCTCAAGCTGGAAACCTTCCGCCTCATGTGCGGATCGGATTCCACCCGCGTGAAGA
AGTGGCGCGAGCAGGTCGGCGAAGCCTGCGAAGAGTTGCGAGGCAGCGGCCTGGTGGAACACGCCTGGGT
CAATGATGACCTGGTGCATTGCAAACGCTAGGGCCTTGTGGGGTCAGTTCCGGCTGGGGGTTCAGCAGCC
CCTGCTCGGATCTGTTGGACCGGACAGTAGTCATGGTTGATGGGCTGCCTGTATCGAGTGGTGATTTTGT
GCCGAGCTGCCGGTCGGGGAGCTGTTGGCTGGCTGGTGGCAGGATATATTGTGGTGTAAACAAATTGACG
CTTAGACAACTTAATAACACATTGCGGACGTTTTTAATGTACTGGGGTTGAACACTCTGTGCCGAATTCG
GATCCGGAGGAATTCCAATCCCACAAAAATCTGAGCTTAACAGCACAGTTGCTCCTCTCAGAGCAGAATC
GGGTATTCAACACCCTCATATCAACTACTACGTTGTGTATAACGGTCCACATGCCGGTATATACGATGAC
TGGGGTTGTACAAAGGCGGCAACAAACGGCGTTCCCGGAGTTGCACACAAGAAATTTGCCACTATTACAG
AGGCAAGAGCAGCAGCTGACGCGTACACAACAAGTCAGCAAACAGACAGGTTGAACTTCATCCCCAAAGG
AGAAGCTCAACTCAAGCCCAAGAGCTTTGCTAAGGCCCTAACAAGCCCACCAAAGCAAAAAGCCCACTGG
CTCACGCTAGGAACCAAAAGGCCCAGCAGTGATCCAGCCCCAAAAGAGATCTCCTTTGCCCCGGAGATTA
CAATGGACGATTTCCTCTATCTTTACGATCTAGGAAGGAAGTTCGAAGGTGAAGGTGACGACACTATGTT
CACCACTGATAATGAGAAGGTTAGCCTCTTCAATTTCAGAAAGAATGCTGACCCACAGATGGTTAGAGAG
GCCTACGCAGCAAGTCTCATCAAGACGATCTACCCGAGTAACAATCTCCAGGAGATCAAATACCTTCCCA
AGAAGGTTAAAGATGCAGTCAAAAGATTCAGGACTAATTGCATCAAGAACACAGAGAAAGACATATTTCT
CAAGATCAGAAGTACTATTCCAGTATGGACGATTCAAGGCTTGCTTCATAAACCAAGGCAAGTAATAGAG
ATTGGAGTCTCTAAAAAGGTAGTTCCTACTGAATCTAAGGCCATGCATGGAGTCTAAGATTCAAATCGAG
GATCTAACAGAACTCGCCGTCAAGACTGGCGAACAGTTCATACAGAGTCTTTTACGACTCAATGACAAGA
AGAAAATCTTCGTCAACATGGTGGAGCACGACACTCTGGTCTACTCCAAAAATGTCAAAGATACAGTCTC
AGAAGATCAAAGGGCTATTGAGACTTTTCAACAAAGGATAATTTCGGGAAACCTCCTCGGATTCCATTGC
CCAGCTATCTGTCACTTCATCGAAAGGACAGTAGAAAAGGAAGGTGGCTCCTACAAATGCCATCATTGCG
ATAAAGGAAAGGCTATCATTCAAGATCTCTCTGCCGACAGTGGTCCCAAAGATGGACCCCCACCCACGAG
GAGCATCGTGGAAAAAGAAGAGGTTCCAACCACGTCTACAAAGCAAGTGGATTGATGTGACATCTCCACT
GACGTAAGGGATGACGCACAATCCCACTATCCTTCGCAAGACCCTTCCTCTATATAAGGAAGTTCATTTC
ATTTGGAGAGGACACGCTCGAGTATAAGAGCTCATTTTTACAACAATTACCAACAACAACAAACAACAAA
CAACATTACAATTACATTTACAATTATCGATACAATGGAACGAGCTATACAAGGAAACGATGCTAGGGAA
CAAGCTTATGGTGAACGTTGGAATGGAGGATCAGGAAGTTCCACTTCTCCCTTCAAACTTCCTGACGAAA
GTCCGAGTTGGACTGAGTGGCGGCTACATAACGATGAGACTATTTCGAATCAAGATAATCCCCTTGGTTT
CAAGGAAAGCTGGGGTTTCGGGAAAGTTGTATTTAAGAGATATCTCAGATACGACGGGACGGAAACTTCA
CTGCACAGAGTCCTTGGATCTTGGACGGGAGATTCGGTTAACTATGCAGCATCTCGATTTCTCGGTTTCG
ACCAGATCGGATGTACCTATAGTATTCGGTTTCGAGGAGTTAGTGTCACCATTTCTGGAGGGTCGCGAAC
TCTTCAGCATCTCAGTGAAATGGCAATTCGGTCTAAGCAAGAACTGCTACAGCTTACCCCAGTCAAAGTG
GAAAGTGATGTATCAAGAGGATGCCCTGAAGGTGTTGAAACCTTCGAAGAAGAAAGCGAGTAAGCTTGTC
AAGCAGATCGTTCAAACATTTGGCAATAAAGTTTCTTAAGATTGAATCCTGTTGCCGGTCTTGCGATGAT
TATCATATAATTTCTGTTGAATTACGTTAAGCATGTAATAATTAACATGTAATGCATGACGTTATTTATG
AGATGGGTTTTTATGATTAGAGTCCCGCAATTATACATTTAATACGCGATAGAAAACAAAATATAGCGCG
CAAACTAGGATAAATTATCGCGCGCGGTGTCATCTATGTTACTAGATCGACGCTGCAAGAATTCAAGCTT
GGAGGAATTCCAATCCCACAAAAATCTGAGCTTAACAGCACAGTTGCTCCTCTCAGAGCAGAATCGGGTA
TTCAACACCCTCATATCAACTACTACGTTGTGTATAACGGTCCACATGCCGGTATATACGATGACTGGGG
TTGTACAAAGGCGGCAACAAACGGCGTTCCCGGAGTTGCACACAAGAAATTTGCCACTATTACAGAGGCA
AGAGCAGCAGCTGACGCGTACACAACAAGTCAGCAAACAGACAGGTTGAACTTCATCCCCAAAGGAGAAG
CTCAACTCAAGCCCAAGAGCTTTGCTAAGGCCCTAACAAGCCCACCAAAGCAAAAAGCCCACTGGCTCAC
GCTAGGAACCAAAAGGCCCAGCAGTGATCCAGCCCCAAAAGAGATCTCCTTTGCCCCGGAGATTACAATG
GACGATTTCCTCTATCTTTACGATCTAGGAAGGAAGTTCGAAGGTGAAGGTGACGACACTATGTTCACCA
CTGATAATGAGAAGGTTAGCCTCTTCAATTTCAGAAAGAATGCTGACCCACAGATGGTTAGAGAGGCCTA
CGCAGCAAGTCTCATCAAGACGATCTACCCGAGTAACAATCTCCAGGAGATCAAATACCTTCCCAAGAAG
GTTAAAGATGCAGTCAAAAGATTCAGGACTAATTGCATCAAGAACACAGAGAAAGACATATTTCTCAAGA
TCAGAAGTACTATTCCAGTATGGACGATTCAAGGCTTGCTTCATAAACCAAGGCAAGTAATAGAGATTGG
AGTCTCTAAAAAGGTAGTTCCTACTGAATCTAAGGCCATGCATGGAGTCTAAGATTCAAATCGAGGATCT
AACAGAACTCGCCGTCAAGACTGGCGAACAGTTCATACAGAGTCTTTTACGACTCAATGACAAGAAGAAA
ATCTTCGTCAACATGGTGGAGCACGACACTCTGGTCTACTCCAAAAATGTCAAAGATACAGTCTCAGAAG
ATCAAAGGGCTATTGAGACTTTTCAACAAAGGATAATTTCGGGAAACCTCCTCGGATTCCATTGCCCAGC
TATCTGTCACTTCATCGAAAGGACAGTAGAAAAGGAAGGTGGCTCCTACAAATGCCATCATTGCGATAAA
GGAAAGGCTATCATTCAAGATCTCTCTGCCGACAGTGGTCCCAAAGATGGACCCCCACCCACGAGGAGCA
TCGTGGAAAAAGAAGAGGTTCCAACCACGTCTACAAAGCAAGTGGATTGATGTGACATCTCCACTGACGT
AAGGGATGACGCACAATCCCACTATCCTTCGCAAGACCCTTCCTCTATATAAGGAAGTTCATTTCATTTG
GAGAGGACACGCTCGAGTATAAGAGCTCATTTTTACAACAATTACCAACAACAACAAACAACAAACAACA
TTACAATTACATTTACAATTATCGATACAATGGCTTCCTCTATGCTCTCTTCCGCTACTATGGTTGCCTC
TCCGGCTCAGGCCACTATGGTCGCTCCTTTCAACGGACTTAAGTCCTCCGCTGCCTTCCCAGCCACCCGC
AAGGCTAACAACGACATTACTTCCATCACAAGCAACGGCGGAAGAGTTAACTGCATGCAGGTCATTTATA
TTTCTTCTTTCACTTTTTTATTATTCCATATGATTTTTTTCGGTTCTTTCTTCGAATCTACATAAACTAA
TATCATTGGAAAAATCGAAAAAATAGGTGTGGCCTCCGATTGGAAAGAAGAAGTTTGAGACTCTCTCTTA
CCTTCCTGACCTTACCGATTCCGAAGGTGCTCAAGACCAGAGAGAAAACTCCATTGATGTTGTTCAGCAA
GGACAACAAAAAGGGAACCAAGGATCAAGTGTCGAAAAAAGACCTCAACAACGCTTAACCATGGATGTCT
CTCCTTTCGGATTGTTGGATCCTTTGTCACCAATGAGGACGATGCGACAAATGTTAGATACTATGGACAG
GATGTTCGAGGACACTATGCCTGTCTCAGGAAGAAACAGAGGAGGAAGTGGAGTGTCAGAGATTCGTGCA
CCGTGGGACATCAAAGAGGAAGAACACGAGATCAAGATGCGTTTCGACATGCCTGGACTCTCTAAAGAGG
ACGTCAAAATCTCTGTAGAAGATAACGTACTTGTGATCAAAGGAGAGCAGAAGAAGGAGGACAGTGATGA
TTCTTGGTCTGGAAGAAGCGTTAGCTCATATGGAACACGACTTCAGCTCCCAGACAACTGTGAGAAAGAC
AAGATCAAAGCTGAGCTCAAGAACGGAGTCCTCTTTATCACTATCCCTAAGACCAAAGTCGAACGCAAAG
TCATCGATGTCCAGATTCAATCTTCGGTGAGCAAGGGCGAGGAGCTGTTCACCGGGGTGGTGCCCATCCT
GGTCGAGCTGGACGGCGACGTAAACGGCCACAAGTTCAGCGTGTCCGGCGAGGGCGAGGGCGATGCCACC
TACGGCAAGCTGACCCTGAAGTTCATCTGCACCACCGGCAAGCTGCCCGTGCCCTGGCCCACCCTCGTGA
CCACCTTCAGCTACGGCGTGCAGTGCTTCAGCCGCTACCCCGACCACATGAAGCAGCACGACTTCTTCAA
GTCCGCCATGCCCGAAGGCTACGTCCAGGAGCGCACCATCTTCTTCAAGGACGACGGCAACTACAAGACC
CGCGCCGAGGTGAAGTTCGAGGGCGACACCCTGGTGAACCGCATCGAGCTGAAGGGCATCGACTTCAAGG
AGGACGGCAACATCCTGGGGCACAAGCTGGAGTACAACTACAACAGCCACAACGTCTATATCATGGCCGA
CAAGCAGAAGAACGGCATCAAGGTGAACTTCAAGATCCGCCACAACATCGAGGACGGCAGCGTGCAGCTC
GCCGACCACTACCAGCAGAACACCCCCATCGGCGACGGCCCCGTGCTGCTGCCCGACAACCACTACCTGA
GCACCCAGTCCGCCCTGAGCAAAGACCCCAACGAGAAGCGCGATCACATGGTCCTGCTGGAGTTCGTGAC
CGCCGCCGGGATCACTCACGGCATGGACGAGCTGTACAAGTAAGCTTCTCTAGCTAGAGTCGATCGACAA
GCTCGAGTTTCTCCATAATAATGTGTGAGTAGTTCCCAGATAAGGGAATTAGGGTTCCTATAGGGTTTCG
CTCATGTGTTGAGCATATAAGAAACCCTTAGTATGTATTTGTATTTGTAAAATACTTCTATCAATAAAAT
TTCTAATTCCTAAAACCAAAATCCAGTACTAAAATCCAGATCGCTACTAGAGGATGCACATGTGACCGA
Features (pLannotate 1.2.2; 22 found; start..end, strand, type, name):
     36..60      +  misc_feature   RB T-DNA repeat: right border repeat from nopaline C58 T-DNA
    157..788     +  rep_origin     oriV: incP origin of replication
    879..983     +  promoter       AmpR promoter: bla
    984..1778    +  CDS            KanR: aminoglycoside phosphotransferase; aphA-3; confers resistance to kanamycin
   1949..2537    +  rep_origin     ori: high-copy-number ColE1/pMB1/pBR322/pUC origin of replication
   2873..4018    +  CDS            trfA: TRFA_ECOLX - Experimental evidence at protein level: Swiss-Prot protein existence level 1. Also involved in plasmid copy number control, promoting intermolecular coupling of protein bound iterons at oriV, which inhibits replication initiation. From Escherichia coli.
   4167..4191    +  misc_feature   LB T-DNA repeat: left border repeat from nopaline C58 T-DNA
   4279..5085    +  CDS            IBMP_CAMVB (fragment): Experimental evidence at protein level: Swiss-Prot protein existence level 1. Enhances the ribosomal termination-reinitiation event leading to the translation of major open reading frames on the polycistronic viral RNAs. From Cauliflower mosaic virus (strain Bari 1) (CaMV).
   5269..5614    +  promoter       CaMV 35S promoter: strong constitutive promoter from cauliflower mosaic virus
   5566..5612    +  promoter       minimal CaMV 35S promoter: minimal 35S promoter from cauliflower mosaic virus
   5643..5696    +  misc_feature   TMV Ω: translational enhancer from the tobacco mosaic virus 5'-leader sequence (Gallie et al., 1988)
   5691..6224    +  CDS            MVP_TBSVC (fragment): Experimental evidence at protein level: Swiss-Prot protein existence level 1. Transports viral genome to neighboring plant cells directly through plasmosdesmata, without any budding. The movement protein allows efficient cell to cell propagation, by bypassing the host cell wall barrier. Displays RNA-binding activity. From Tomato bushy stunt virus (strain Cherry) (TBSV).
   6236..6488    +  terminator     NOS terminator: nopaline synthase terminator and poly(A) signal
   6514..7320    +  CDS            IBMP_CAMVB (fragment): Experimental evidence at protein level: Swiss-Prot protein existence level 1. Enhances the ribosomal termination-reinitiation event leading to the translation of major open reading frames on the polycistronic viral RNAs. From Cauliflower mosaic virus (strain Bari 1) (CaMV).
   7504..7849    +  promoter       CaMV 35S promoter: strong constitutive promoter from cauliflower mosaic virus
   7801..7847    +  promoter       minimal CaMV 35S promoter: minimal 35S promoter from cauliflower mosaic virus
   7878..7931    +  misc_feature   TMV Ω: translational enhancer from the tobacco mosaic virus 5'-leader sequence (Gallie et al., 1988)
   7940..8113    +  CDS            RBCS-1A (fragment): RBS1A_ARATH - Also known as ATS1A. Experimental evidence at protein level: Swiss-Prot protein existence level 1. RuBisCO catalyzes two reactions: the carboxylation of D- ribulose 1,5-bisphosphate, the primary event in carbon dioxide fixation, as well as the oxidative fragmentation of the pentose substrate. Both reactions occur simultaneously and in competition at the same active site. Although the small subunit is not catalytic it is essential for maximal activity. From Arabidopsis thaliana (Mouse-ear cress).
   8217..8297    +  CDS            RBCS-1A (fragment): RBS1A_ARATH - Also known as ATS1A. Experimental evidence at protein level: Swiss-Prot protein existence level 1. RuBisCO catalyzes two reactions: the carboxylation of D- ribulose 1,5-bisphosphate, the primary event in carbon dioxide fixation, as well as the oxidative fragmentation of the pentose substrate. Both reactions occur simultaneously and in competition at the same active site. Although the small subunit is not catalytic it is essential for maximal activity. From Arabidopsis thaliana (Mouse-ear cress).
   8289..8840    +  CDS            HSP21 (fragment): HS25P_ARATH - Also known as HSP25.3. Experimental evidence at protein level: Swiss-Prot protein existence level 1. Chaperone protein required for seedling and chloroplast development under heat stress, probably by maintaining plastid-encoded RNA polymerase (PEP)-dependent transcription. From Arabidopsis thaliana (Mouse-ear cress).
   8846..9563    +  CDS            EGFP (fragment): the original enhanced GFP (Yang et al., 1996) mammalian codon-optimized
   9598..9772    +  polyA_signal   CaMV poly(A) signal: cauliflower mosaic virus polyadenylation signal
