[The description below was written by a language model from this plasmid's Addgene catalogue record and pLannotate feature annotations shown in this document.]
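Description:
pLBM0010 is a Level 2 multigene module from the MoBiFC modular cloning toolkit, assembled in the pAGM4673 binary backbone for plant expression. The 9.8 kb plasmid carries nopaline-type left and right T-DNA border repeats, so the cargo between them can be transferred into plant cells by Agrobacterium. Outside the T-DNA, the backbone combines a high-copy ColE1/pUC origin for propagation in E. coli with the broad-host-range incP oriV and its trfA replication initiator, which support maintenance in Agrobacterium. Selection in bacteria is by kanamycin through an aphA-3 aminoglycoside phosphotransferase driven by the bla promoter. No plant selectable marker is annotated.

The T-DNA holds two transcription units in the same orientation. Each is driven by a CaMV 35S promoter followed by the TMV Ω translational enhancer. The CaMV coding fragments annotated just upstream of each promoter probably reflect a long version of the 35S promoter region rather than an expressed gene. The first unit encodes P19, the tomato bushy stunt virus silencing suppressor, and ends in the NOS terminator. The annotation tool labels this region as a movement protein fragment, most likely because the two viral reading frames overlap. P19 is commonly included to sustain transgene expression in transient assays. The second unit fuses the chloroplast transit peptide of the Arabidopsis RuBisCO small subunit 1A, annotated as two fragments, to the mature portion of Arabidopsis HSP21, a chloroplast small heat shock protein. A C-terminal EGFP-type reporter follows, and the unit ends in the CaMV poly(A) signal. The construct therefore produces a plastid-targeted HSP21-GFP fusion. Within a toolkit built for bimolecular fluorescence complementation analysis of chloroplast protein interactions, it most plausibly serves as a localisation or expression reference, although the record does not state this role explicitly.
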