Addgene plasmid #172816: pLBM0010
Purpose: Level 2 module containing HSP21-GFP
Depositing lab: Benjamin Field. Depositing organization: CNRS DR12, Delegation Provence et Corse. Publication: MoBiFC: development of a modular bimolecular fluorescence complementation toolkit for the analysis of chloroplast protein-protein interactions. Velay F, Soula M, Mehrez M, Belbachir C, D'Alessandro S, Laloi C, Crete P, Field B. Plant Methods. 2022 May 26;18(1):69. doi: 10.1186/s13007-022-00902-1. PubMed 35619173.
Backbone
  Vector backbone: pAGM4673
  Backbone manufacturer: Engler et al. 2014
  Vector type: Synthetic Biology
Growth in bacteria
  Bacterial resistance: Kanamycin, 50 μg/mL
  Growth temperature: 37°C
  Growth strain: DH5alpha
  Copy number: High Copy
Gene/Insert
  Gene/Insert name: [35S-P19][35S-CTPSSU-mHSP21-GFP]
  Species: A. thaliana (mustard weed)
  Cloning method: Restriction Enzyme; 5′ cloning site Unknown (unknown if destroyed)
Terms and licenses: Academic/Nonprofit Terms; Industry Terms: Not Available to Industry
Depositor comments: Please visit https://www.biorxiv.org/content/10.1101/2021.03.01.433373v1 for bioRxiv preprint.
How to cite: pLBM0010 was a gift from Benjamin Field (Addgene plasmid # 172816 ; http://n2t.net/addgene:172816 ; RRID:Addgene_172816)
